>Addgene plasmid #103018 | pUD628 | addgene full sequence | sequence record 198959 | Addgene NGS Result
TCTTTGAAAAGATAATGTATGATTATGCTTTCACTCATATTTATACAGAAACTTGATGTTTTCTTTCGAG
TATATACAAGGTGATTACATGTACGTTTGAAGTACAACTCTAGATTTTGTAGTGCCCTCTTGGGCTAGCG
GTAAAGGTGCGCATTTTTTCACACCCTACAATGTTCTGTTCAAAAGATTTTGGTCAAACGCTGTAGAAGT
GAAAGTTGGTGCGCATGTTTCGGCGTTCGAAACTTCTCCGCAGTGAAAGATAAATGATCAATTTCTACTG
TTGTAGATCCGGTTGTGGTATATTTGGTGTGGAAATTTCTACTGTTGTAGATGTTTTTTATGTCTTATCG
TGACGCAGTCCCATGGGCCATTACAAACTCATGCAGACAGTCAGGGAATCCTAGCGACATGGAGGCCCAG
AATACCCTCCTTGACAGTCTTGACGTGCGCAGCTCAGGGGCATGATGTGACTGTCGCCCGTACATTTAGC
CCATACATCCCCATGTATAATCATTTGCATCCATACATTTTGATGGCCGCACGGCGCGAAGCAAAAATTA
CGGCTCCTCGCTGCAGACCTGCGAGCAGGGAAACGCTCCCCTCACAGACGCGTTGAATTGTCCCCACGCC
GCGCCCCTGTAGAGAAATATAAAAGGTTAGGATTTGCCACTGAGGTTCTTCTTTCATATACTTCCTTTTA
AAATCTTGCTAGGATACAGTTCTCACATCACATCCGAACATAAACAACCATGGGTAAGGAAAAGACTCAC
GTTTCGAGGCCGCGATTAAATTCCAACATGGATGCTGATTTATATGGGTATAAATGGGCTCGCGATAATG
TCGGGCAATCAGGTGCGACAATCTATCGATTGTATGGGAAGCCCGATGCGCCAGAGTTGTTTCTGAAACA
TGGCAAAGGTAGCGTTGCCAATGATGTTACAGATGAGATGGTCAGACTAAACTGGCTGACGGAATTTATG
CCTCTTCCGACCATCAAGCATTTTATCCGTACTCCTGATGATGCATGGTTACTCACCACTGCGATCCCCG
GCAAAACAGCATTCCAGGTATTAGAAGAATATCCTGATTCAGGTGAAAATATTGTTGATGCGCTGGCAGT
GTTCCTGCGCCGGTTGCATTCGATTCCTGTTTGTAATTGTCCTTTTAACAGCGATCGCGTATTTCGTCTC
GCTCAGGCGCAATCACGAATGAATAACGGTTTGGTTGATGCGAGTGATTTTGATGACGAGCGTAATGGCT
GGCCTGTTGAACAAGTCTGGAAAGAAATGCATAAGCTTTTGCCATTCTCACCGGATTCAGTCGTCACTCA
TGGTGATTTCTCACTTGATAACCTTATTTTTGACGAGGGGAAATTAATAGGTTGTATTGATGTTGGACGA
GTCGGAATCGCAGACCGATACCAGGATCTTGCCATCCTATGGAACTGCCTCGGTGAGTTTTCTCCTTCAT
TACAGAAACGGCTTTTTCAAAAATATGGTATTGATAATCCTGATATGAATAAATTGCAGTTTCATTTGAT
GCTCGATGAGTTTTTCTAATCAGTACTGACAATAAAAAGATTCTTGTTTTCAAGAACTTGTCATTTGTAT
AGTTTTTTTATATTGTAGTTGTTCTATTTTAATCAAATGTTAGCGTGATTTATATTTTTTTTCGCCTCGA
CATCATCTGCCCAGATGCGAAGTTAAGTGCGCAGAAAGTAATATCATGCGTCAATCGTATGTGAATGCTG
GTCGCTATACTGTATTCACGTAGACGGATAGGTATAGCCAGACATCAGCAGCATACTTCGGGAACCGTAG
GCGAGAGGCGGTTTGCGTATTGGGCGCTCTTCCGCTTCCTCGCTCACTGACTCGCTGCGCTCGGTCGTTC
GGCTGCGGCGAGCGGTATCAGCTCACTCAAAGGCGGTAATACGGTTATCCACAGAATCAGGGGATAACGC
AGGAAAGAACATGTGAGCAAAAGGCCAGCAAAAGGCCAGGAACCGTAAAAAGGCCGCGTTGCTGGCGTTT
TTCCATAGGCTCCGCCCCCCTGACGAGCATCACAAAAATCGACGCTCAAGTCAGAGGTGGCGAAACCCGA
CAGGACTATAAAGATACCAGGCGTTTCCCCCTGGAAGCTCCCTCGTGCGCTCTCCTGTTCCGACCCTGCC
GCTTACCGGATACCTGTCCGCCTTTCTCCCTTCGGGAAGCGTGGCGCTTTCTCATAGCTCACGCTGTAGG
TATCTCAGTTCGGTGTAGGTCGTTCGCTCCAAGCTGGGCTGTGTGCACGAACCCCCCGTTCAGCCCGACC
GCTGCGCCTTATCCGGTAACTATCGTCTTGAGTCCAACCCGGTAAGACACGACTTATCGCCACTGGCAGC
AGCCACTGGTAACAGGATTAGCAGAGCGAGGTATGTAGGCGGTGCTACAGAGTTCTTGAAGTGGTGGCCT
AACTACGGCTACACTAGAAGAACAGTATTTGGTATCTGCGCTCTGCTGAAGCCAGTTACCTTCGGAAAAA
GAGTTGGTAGCTCTTGATCCGGCAAACAAACCACCGCTGGTAGCGGTGGTTTTTTTGTTTGCAAGCAGCA
GATTACGCGCAGAAAAAAAGGATCTCAAGAAGATCCTTTGATCTTTTCTACGGGGTCTGACGCTCAGTGG
AACGAAAACTCACGTTAAGGGATTTTGGTCATGAGATTATCAAAAAGGATCTTCACCTAGATCCTTTTAA
ATTAAAAATGAAGTTTTAAATCAATCTAAAGTATATATGAGTAAACTTGGTCTGACAGTTACCAATGCTT
AATCAGTGAGGCACCTATCTCAGCGATCTGTCTATTTCGTTCATCCATAGTTGCCTGACTCCCCGTCGTG
TAGATAACTACGATACGGGAGGGCTTACCATCTGGCCCCAGTGCTGCAATGATACCGCGAGACCCACGCT
CACCGGCTCCAGATTTATCAGCAATAAACCAGCCAGCCGGAAGGGCCGAGCGCAGAAGTGGTCCTGCAAC
TTTATCCGCCTCCATCCAGTCTATTAATTGTTGCCGGGAAGCTAGAGTAAGTAGTTCGCCAGTTAATAGT
TTGCGCAACGTTGTTGCCATTGCTACAGGCATCGTGGTGTCACGCTCGTCGTTTGGTATGGCTTCATTCA
GCTCCGGTTCCCAACGATCAAGGCGAGTTACATGATCCCCCATGTTGTGCAAAAAAGCGGTTAGCTCCTT
CGGTCCTCCGATCGTTGTCAGAAGTAAGTTGGCCGCAGTGTTATCACTCATGGTTATGGCAGCACTGCAT
AATTCTCTTACTGTCATGCCATCCGTAAGATGCTTTTCTGTGACTGGTGAGTACTCAACCAAGTCATTCT
GAGAATAGTGTATGCGGCGACCGAGTTGCTCTTGCCCGGCGTCAATACGGGATAATACCGCGCCACATAG
CAGAACTTTAAAAGTGCTCATCATTGGAAAACGTTCTTCGGGGCGAAAACTCTCAAGGATCTTACCGCTG
TTGAGATCCAGTTCGATGTAACCCACTCGTGCACCCAACTGATCTTCAGCATCTTTTACTTTCACCAGCG
TTTCTGGGTGAGCAAAAACAGGAAGGCAAAATGCCGCAAAAAAGGGAATAAGGGCGACACGGAAATGTTG
AATACTCATACTCTTCCTTTTTCAATATTATTGAAGCATTTATCAGGGTTATTGTCTCATGAGCGGATAC
ATATTTGAATGTATTTAGAAAAATAAACAAATAGGGGTTCCGCGCAACTATATGTGAAGGCATGGCTATG
GCACGGCAGACATTCCGCCAGATCATCAATAGGCACCGCCCTCCACGCATTTAAGCATAAACACGCACTA
TGCCGTTCTTCTCATGTATATATATATACAGGCAACACGCAGATATAGGTGCGACGTGAACAGTGAGCTG
TATGTGCGCAGCTCGCGTTGCATTTTCGGAAGCGCTCGTTTTCGGAAACGCTTTGAAGTTCCTATTCCGA
AGTTCCTATTCTGTAGAAAGTATAGGAACCTCAGAGCGCTTTTGAAAACCAAAAGCGCTCTGAAGACGCA
CTTTCAAAAAACCAAAAACGCACCGGACTGTAACGAGCTACTAAAATATTGCGAATACCGCTTCCACAAA
CATTGCTCAAAAGTATCTCTTTGCTATATATCTCTGTGCTATATCCCTATATAACCTACCCATCCACCTT
TCGCTCCTTGAACTTGCATCTAAACTCGACCTCTACATTTTTTATGTTTATCTCTAGTATTACTCTTTAG
ACAAAAAAATTGTAGTAAGAACTATTCATAGAGTGAATCGAAAACAATACGAAAATGTAAACATTTCCTA
TACGTAGTATATAGAGACAAAATAGAAGAAACCGTTCATAATTTTCTGACCAATGAAGAATCATCAACGC
TATCACTTTCTGTTCACAAAGTATGCGCAATCCACATCGGTATAGAATATAATCGGGGATGCCTTTATCT
TGAAAAAATGCACCCGCAGCTTCGCTAGTAATCAGTAAACGCGGGAAGTGGAGTCAGGCTTTTTTTATGG
AAGAGAAAATAGACACCAAAGTAGCCTTCTTCTAACCTTAACGGACCTACAGTGCAAAAAGTTATCAAGA
GACTGCATTATAGAGCGCACAAAGGAGAAAAAAAGTAATCTAAGATGCTTTGTTAGAAAAATAGCGCTCT
CGGGATGCATTTTTGTAGAACAAAAAAGAAGTATAGATTCTTTGTTGGTAAAATAGCGCTCTCGCGTTGC
ATTTCTGTTCTGTAAAAATGCAGCTCAGATTCTTTGTTTGAAAAATTAGCGCTCTCGCGTTGCATTTTTG
TTTTACAAAAATGAAGCACAGATTCTTCGTTGGTAAAATAGCGCTTTCGCGTTGCATTTCTGTTCTGTAA
AAATGCAGCTCAGATTCTTTGTTTGAAAAATTAGCGCTCTCGCGTTGCATTTTTGTTCTACAAAATGAAG
CACAGATGCTTCGTTGGAGGGCGTGAACGCATCGCTATTCAGCTTGCTGCTACAGCGCAACTTATCTAGA
TTGTATCCCATCTGACCG
Features (pLannotate 1.2.2; 6 found; start..end, strand, type, name):
      1..269     +  promoter       SNR52 promoter: promoter for the S. cerevisiae small nucleolar RNA gene SNR52
    406..1762    +  gene           kanMX: yeast selectable marker conferring kanamycin resistance (Wach et al., 1994)
   2030..2618    -  rep_origin     ori: high-copy-number ColE1/pMB1/pBR322/pUC origin of replication
   2789..3649    -  CDS            AmpR: β-lactamase; bla; confers resistance to ampicillin, carbenicillin, and related antibiotics
   3650..3754    -  promoter       AmpR promoter: bla
   3825..4985    +  rep_origin     2μ ori: yeast 2μ plasmid origin of replication
