[The description below was written by a language model from this plasmid's Addgene catalogue record and pLannotate feature annotations shown in this document.]
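Description:
pUD628 is a 5,058 bp yeast–E. coli shuttle plasmid built to express a single CRISPR RNA that programs the Cpf1 (Cas12a) nuclease against the Saccharomyces cerevisiae ADE2 gene (YOR128C). In bacteria it replicates from a high-copy ColE1/pUC-type origin and is selected through the β-lactamase gene (AmpR) driven by its native bla promoter. In yeast it is maintained episomally at multiple copies by the 2μ origin of replication, and transformants are selected with G418 through the kanMX cassette. This dominant marker does not depend on any auxotrophy in the host strain.

The payload is the crRNA designated crADE2-3.S, placed downstream of the SNR52 promoter. This is the RNA polymerase III promoter of a yeast small nucleolar RNA gene, commonly used to produce guide RNAs without the capping and polyadenylation associated with Pol II transcripts. The feature table annotates the promoter at the start of the sequence but does not separately annotate the crRNA (direct repeat and spacer) or any terminator. These presumably lie in the short unannotated interval between the promoter and kanMX. The record lists the cassette as assembled by Gibson cloning.

No nuclease coding sequence is annotated on the plasmid, so Cpf1 must be supplied from elsewhere in the host strain. The associated work concerns FnCpf1 as a genome editing tool for S. cerevisiae. ADE2 is a convenient target for assessing editing efficiency, because loss of its function gives the familiar red colony phenotype.
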