Addgene plasmid #103018: pUD628
Purpose: expression of a Cpf1 programming crRNA targetting ADE2 (crADE2-3.S)
Depositing lab: Jean-Marc Daran. Depositing organization: Delft University of Technology. Publication: FnCpf1: a novel and efficient genome editing tool for Saccharomyces cerevisiae. Swiat MA, Dashko S, den Ridder M, Wijsman M, van der Oost J, Daran JM, Daran-Lapujade P. Nucleic Acids Res. 2017 Dec 1;45(21):12585-12598. doi: 10.1093/nar/gkx1007. PubMed 29106617.
Backbone
  Vector backbone: pUD628
  Backbone size w/o insert (bp): 5058
  Total vector size (bp): 5058
  Vector type: Yeast Expression, CRISPR
  Selectable markers: Neomycin (select with G418)
Growth in bacteria
  Bacterial resistance: Ampicillin, 100 μg/mL
  Growth temperature: 37°C
  Growth strain: DH5alpha
  Copy number: High Copy
Gene/Insert
  Gene/Insert name: crADE2-3.S
  gRNA/shRNA sequence: CCGGTTGTGGTATATTTGGTGTGGA
  Species: S. cerevisiae (budding yeast)
  GenBank ID: NM_001183547
  Entrez Gene: ADE2 (a.k.a. YOR128C)
  Promoter: SNR52
  Cloning method: Gibson Cloning
  Sequencing primers: 5′ CCGGTTGTGGTATATTTGGTG
Terms and licenses: Academic/Nonprofit Terms; Industry Terms: Not Available to Industry
How to cite: pUD628 was a gift from Jean-Marc Daran (Addgene plasmid # 103018 ; http://n2t.net/addgene:103018 ; RRID:Addgene_103018)
