>Addgene plasmid #103018 | pUD628 | depositor partial sequence | sequence record 195124 | crADE2-3
AATTTCTACTGTTGTAGATCCGGTTGTGGTATATTTGGTGTGGAAATTTCTACTGTTGTAGAT
